>Addgene plasmid #216579 | DDX3X - P324Q in pENTR | addgene full sequence | sequence record 426870 | Addgene NGS Result
GCCTGGCAGTTCCCTACTCTCGCGTTAACGCTAGCATGGATGTTTTCCCAGTCACGACGTTGTAAAACGA
CGGCCAGTCTTAAGCTCGGGCCCCAAATAATGATTTTATTTTGACTGATAGTGACCTGTTCGTTGCAACA
AATTGATGAGCAATGCTTTTTTATAATGCCAACTTTGTACAAAAAAGCAGGCTCCGGCACCATGAGTCAT
GTGGCAGTGGAAAATGCGCTCGGGCTGGACCAGCAGTTTGCTGGCCTAGACCTGAACTCTTCAGATAATC
AGAGTGGAGGAAGTACAGCCAGCAAAGGGCGCTATATTCCTCCTCATTTAAGGAACCGAGAAGCTACTAA
AGGTTTCTACGATAAAGACAGTTCAGGGTGGAGTTCTAGCAAAGATAAGGATGCGTATAGCAGTTTTGGA
TCTCGTAGTGATTCAAGAGGGAAGTCTAGCTTCTTCAGTGATCGTGGAAGTGGATCAAGGGGAAGGTTTG
ATGATCGTGGACGGAGTGATTACGATGGCATTGGCAGCCGTGGTGACAGAAGTGGCTTTGGCAAATTTGA
ACGTGGTGGAAACAGTCGCTGGTGTGACAAATCAGATGAAGATGATTGGTCAAAACCACTCCCACCAAGT
GAACGCTTGGAACAGGAACTCTTTTCTGGAGGCAACACTGGGATTAATTTTGAGAAATACGATGACATTC
CAGTTGAGGCAACAGGCAACAACTGTCCTCCACATATTGAAAGTTTCAGTGATGTTGAGATGGGAGAAAT
TATCATGGGAAACATTGAGCTTACTCGTTATACTCGCCCAACTCCAGTGCAAAAGCATGCTATTCCTATT
ATCAAAGAGAAAAGAGACTTGATGGCTTGTGCCCAAACAGGGTCTGGAAAAACTGCAGCATTTCTGTTGC
CCATCTTGAGTCAGATTTATTCAGATGGTCCAGGCGAGGCTTTGAGGGCCATGAAGGAAAATGGAAGGTA
TGGGCGCCGCAAACAATACCCAATCTCCTTGGTATTAGCACCAACGAGAGAGTTGGCAGTACAGATCTAC
GAGGAAGCCAGAAAATTTTCATACCGATCTAGAGTTCGTCCTTGCGTGGTTTATGGTGGTGCCGATATTG
GTCAGCAGATTCGAGACTTGGAACGTGGATGCCATTTGTTAGTAGCCACTCAAGGACGTCTAGTGGATAT
GATGGAAAGAGGAAAGATTGGATTAGACTTTTGCAAATACTTGGTGTTAGATGAAGCTGATCGGATGTTG
GATATGGGGTTTGAGCCTCAGATTCGTAGAATAGTCGAACAAGATACTATGCCTCCAAAGGGTGTCCGCC
ACACTATGATGTTTAGTGCTACTTTTCCTAAGGAAATACAGATGCTGGCTCGTGATTTCTTAGATGAATA
TATCTTCTTGGCTGTAGGAAGAGTTGGCTCTACCTCTGAAAACATCACACAGAAAGTAGTTTGGGTGGAA
GAATCAGACAAACGGTCATTTCTGCTTGACCTCCTAAATGCAACAGGCAAGGATTCACTGACCTTAGTGT
TTGTGGAGACCAAAAAGGGTGCAGATTCTCTGGAGGATTTCTTATACCATGAAGGATACGCATGTACCAG
CATCCATGGAGACCGTTCTCAGAGGGATAGAGAAGAGGCCCTTCACCAGTTCCGCTCAGGAAAAAGCCCA
ATTTTAGTGGCTACAGCAGTAGCAGCAAGAGGACTGGACATTTCAAATGTGAAACATGTTATCAATTTTG
ACTTGCCAAGTGATATTGAAGAATATGTACATCGTATTGGTCGTACGGGACGTGTAGGAAACCTTGGCCT
GGCAACCTCATTCTTTAACGAGAGGAACATAAATATTACTAAGGATTTGTTGGATCTTCTTGTTGAAGCT
AAACAAGAAGTGCCGTCTTGGTTAGAAAACATGGCTTATGAACACCACTACAAGGGTAGCAGTCGTGGAC
GTTCTAAGAGTAGCAGATTTAGTGGAGGGTTTGGTGCCAGAGACTACCGACAAAGTAGCGGTGCCAGCAG
TTCCAGCTTCAGCAGCAGCCGCGCAAGCAGCAGCCGCAGTGGCGGAGGTGGCCACGGTAGCAGCAGAGGA
TTTGGTGGAGGTGGCTATGGAGGCTTTTACAACAGTGATGGATATGGAGGAAATTATAACTCCCAGGGGG
TTGACTGGTGGGGTAACTGATAGACCCAGCTTTCTTGTACAAAGTTGGCATTATAAAAAATAATTGCTCA
TCAATTTGTTGCAACGAACAGGTCACTATCAGTCAAAATAAAATCATTATTTGCCATCCAGCTGATATCC
CCTATAGTGAGTCGTATTACATGGTCATAGCTGTTTCCTGGCAGCTCTGGCCCGTGTCTCAAAATCTCTG
ATGTTACATTGCACAAGATAAAAATATATCATCATGCCTCCTCTAGACCAGCCAGGACAGAAATGCCTCG
ACTTCGCTGCTACCCAAGGTTGCCGGGTGACGCACACCGTGGAAACGGATGAAGGCACGAACCCAGTGGA
CATAAGCCTGTTCGGTTCGTAAGCTGTAATGCAAGTAGCGTATGCGCTCACGCAACTGGTCCAGAACCTT
GACCGAACGCAGCGGTGGTAACGGCGCAGTGGCGGTTTTCATGGCTTGTTATGACTGTTTTTTTGGGGTA
CAGTCTATGCCTCGGGCATCCAAGCAGCAAGCGCGTTACGCCGTGGGTCGATGTTTGATGTTATGGAGCA
GCAACGATGTTACGCAGCAGGGCAGTCGCCCTAAAACAAAGTTAAACATTATGAGGGAAGCGGTGATCGC
CGAAGTATCGACTCAACTATCAGAGGTAGTTGGCGTCATCGAGCGCCATCTCGAACCGACGTTGCTGGCC
GTACATTTGTACGGCTCCGCAGTGGATGGCGGCCTGAAGCCACACAGTGATATTGATTTGCTGGTTACGG
TGACCGTAAGGCTTGATGAAACAACGCGGCGAGCTTTGATCAACGACCTTTTGGAAACTTCGGCTTCCCC
TGGAGAGAGCGAGATTCTCCGCGCTGTAGAAGTCACCATTGTTGTGCACGACGACATCATTCCGTGGCGT
TATCCAGCTAAGCGCGAACTGCAATTTGGAGAATGGCAGCGCAATGACATTCTTGCAGGTATCTTCGAGC
CAGCCACGATCGACATTGATCTGGCTATCTTGCTGACAAAAGCAAGAGAACATAGCGTTGCCTTGGTAGG
TCCAGCGGCGGAGGAACTCTTTGATCCGGTTCCTGAACAGGATCTATTTGAGGCGCTAAATGAAACCTTA
ACGCTATGGAACTCGCCGCCCGACTGGGCTGGCGATGAGCGAAATGTAGTGCTTACGTTGTCCCGCATTT
GGTACAGCGCAGTAACCGGCAAAATCGCGCCGAAGGATGTCGCTGCCGACTGGGCAATGGAGCGCCTGCC
GGCCCAGTATCAGCCCGTCATACTTGAAGCTAGACAGGCTTATCTTGGACAAGAAGAAGATCGCTTGGCC
TCGCGCGCAGATCAGTTGGAAGAATTTGTCCACTACGTGAAAGGCGAGATCACCAAGGTAGTCGGCAAAT
AACCCTCGAGCCACCCATGACCAAAATCCCTTAACGTGAGTTACGCGTCGTTCCACTGAGCGTCAGACCC
CGTAGAAAAGATCAAAGGATCTTCTTGAGATCCTTTTTTTCTGCGCGTAATCTGCTGCTTGCAAACAAAA
AAACCACCGCTACCAGCGGTGGTTTGTTTGCCGGATCAAGAGCTACCAACTCTTTTTCCGAAGGTAACTG
GCTTCAGCAGAGCGCAGATACCAAATACTGTTCTTCTAGTGTAGCCGTAGTTAGGCCACCACTTCAAGAA
CTCTGTAGCACCGCCTACATACCTCGCTCTGCTAATCCTGTTACCAGTGGCTGCTGCCAGTGGCGATAAG
TCGTGTCTTACCGGGTTGGACTCAAGACGATAGTTACCGGATAAGGCGCAGCGGTCGGGCTGAACGGGGG
GTTCGTGCACACAGCCCAGCTTGGAGCGAACGACCTACACCGAACTGAGATACCTACAGCGTGAGCTATG
AGAAAGCGCCACGCTTCCCGAAGGGAGAAAGGCGGACAGGTATCCGGTAAGCGGCAGGGTCGGAACAGGA
GAGCGCACGAGGGAGCTTCCAGGGGGAAACGCCTGGTATCTTTATAGTCCTGTCGGGTTTCGCCACCTCT
GACTTGAGCGTCGATTTTTGTGATGCTCGTCAGGGGGGCGGAGCCTATGGAAAAACGCCAGCAACGCGGC
CTTTTTACGGTTCCTGGCCTTTTGCTGGCCTTTTGCTCACATGTTCTTTCCTGCGTTATCCCCTGATTCT
GTGGATAACCGTATTACCGCCTTTGAGTGAGCTGATACCGCTCGCCGCAGCCGAACGACCGAGCGCAGCG
AGTCAGTGAGCGAGGAAGCGGAAGAGCGCCCAATACGCAAACCGCCTCTCCCCGCGCGTTGGCCGATTCA
TTAATGCAGCTGGCACGACAGGTTTCCCGACTGGAAAGCGGGCAGTGAGCGCAACGCAATTAATACGCGT
ACCGCTAGCCAGGAAGAGTTTGTAGAAACGCAAAAAGGCCATCCGTCAGGATGGCCTTCTGCTTAGTTTG
ATGCCTGGCAGTTTATGGCGGGCGTCCTGCCCGCCACCCTCCGGGCCGTTGCTTCACAACGTTCAAATCC
GCTCCCGGCGGATTTGTCCTACTCAGGAGAGCGTTCACCGACAAACAACAGATAAAACGAAAGGCCCAGT
CTTCCGACTGAGCCTTTCGTTTTATTTGAT
Features (pLannotate 1.2.2; 12 found; start..end, strand, type, name):
     42..78      -  CDS            lacZα (fragment): LacZα fragment of β-galactosidase; lacZ fragment
     94..193     +  protein_bind   attL1: mutant version of attL; recombination site for the Gateway® LR reaction LR Clonase™
    202..2187    +  CDS            DDX3X: DDX3X_HUMAN - Also known as DBX From Homo sapiens (Human).
   2194..2293    -  protein_bind   attL2: mutant version of attL; recombination site for the Gateway® LR reaction LR Clonase™
   2311..2329    -  promoter       T7 promoter: promoter for bacteriophage T7 RNA polymerase
   2519..2542    +  promoter       Pc promoter (fragment): intI1 (promoter lies within the coding sequence); class 1 integron promoter
   2718..2774    +  CDS            GmR (fragment): gentamycin acetyltransferase; aacC1; confers resistance to gentamycin
   2781..3572    +  CDS            SmR: aminoglycoside adenylyltransferase (Murphy, 1985); aadA; confers resistance to spectinomycin and streptomycin
   3665..4253    +  rep_origin     ori: high-copy-number ColE1/pMB1/pBR322/pUC origin of replication
   4436..4528    +  CDS            lacI (fragment): lac repressor; lacI; The lac repressor binds to the lac operator to inhibit transcription in E. coli. This inhibition can be relieved by adding lactose or isopropyl-β-D-thiogalactopyranoside (IPTG).
   4583..4610    -  terminator     rrnB T2 terminator: transcription terminator T2 from the E. coli rrnB gene
   4742..4785    +  terminator     rrnB T1 terminator: Escherichia coli rrnB; transcription terminator T1 from the E. coli rrnB gene
