[The description below was written by a language model from this plasmid's Addgene catalogue record and pLannotate feature annotations shown in this document.]
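Description:
DDX3X - P324Q in pENTR is a Gateway entry (donor) plasmid built on the pCR8-GW-TOPO backbone and carrying the human DDX3X coding sequence with a P324Q substitution, described in the record as an autism spectrum disorder (ASD)-associated mutation. The sequenced plasmid is about 4.8 kb, consistent with a roughly 2.8 kb backbone plus a roughly 2 kb insert introduced by Gibson cloning. It is maintained in E. coli through a high-copy ColE1/pUC-type origin and selected with spectinomycin via the aadA (SmR) aminoglycoside adenylyltransferase gene, which sits downstream of a fragment of the class 1 integron Pc promoter. Short annotated remnants of lacZα, lacI and a gentamicin resistance gene appear to be non-functional backbone fragments.

The DDX3X open reading frame is flanked by attL1 and attL2 sites, so an LR Clonase reaction can transfer it directionally into any attR-containing destination vector. The entry clone itself has no promoter positioned to express the insert. The only annotated promoter nearby is a T7 promoter lying outside attL2 and oriented back toward the insert, and rrnB T1 and T2 terminators upstream of attL1 insulate the cassette from read-through transcription in bacteria. According to the depositor, the insert begins with a Kozak sequence designed so that it also encodes a linker when read in frame, allowing the same clone to be moved into N-terminal tagging destination vectors. M13 forward and reverse priming sites are listed for sequencing across the insert. The plasmid serves as a source for generating expression constructs of this DDX3X variant, presumably for functional comparison of disease-associated alleles, although the record does not specify downstream assays.
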