Addgene plasmid #216579: DDX3X - P324Q in pENTR
Purpose: gateway cloning donor vector containing DDX3X ASD mutation
Depositing lab: Douglas Allan & Christopher Loewen. Depositing organization: University of British Columbia.
Backbone
  Vector backbone: pCR8-GW-TOPO
  Backbone manufacturer: GenScript
  Backbone size w/o insert (bp): 2800
  Vector type: Gateway Entry Plasmid
Growth in bacteria
  Bacterial resistance: Spectinomycin, 50 μg/mL
  Growth temperature: 37°C
  Growth strain: DH5alpha
  Copy number: High Copy
Gene/Insert
  Gene/Insert name: DDX3X
  Species: H. sapiens (human)
  Insert size (bp): 2000
  Mutation: P324Q
  Entrez Gene: DDX3X (a.k.a. CAP-Rf, DBX, DDX14, DDX3, HLP2, MRX102, MRXSSB)
  Cloning method: Gibson Cloning
  Sequencing primers: 5′ M13 fwd; 3′ M13 rev
Terms and licenses: Academic/Nonprofit Terms; Industry Terms: Not Available to Industry
Depositor comments: insert contains a Kozak sequence that encodes a linker for cloning into N-terminal tagging pDEST vectors
How to cite: DDX3X - P324Q in pENTR was a gift from Douglas Allan & Christopher Loewen (Addgene plasmid # 216579 ; http://n2t.net/addgene:216579 ; RRID:Addgene_216579)
